>Addgene plasmid #18325 | T4 Lysozyme S44G WT* | addgene partial sequence | sequence record 24113 | 3primeUP
CTANGAAAAAGCCCGCTCATTAGGCGGGCTCAGATCTGCTCATGTTTGACAGCTTATCATCGATAAGCTT
CGGCAATAAATTCTTGATATGTTTTCATATGTTTCCTTTAAATATTTTAATTAGTAATTGTCTATTCAAG
TAATTGTGAATATACTATCACAATTCCAAGAGAAAGTAAACAGCTTTATAGATTTTTATACGCGTCCCAA
GTGCCAGTTCTAAACGTTGTAATGACTCGTTTTGCGCGATTAGGTGTTTGATTATACCATCTACTTTTAG
CTAAGTTAACTGCTGCTTCATCCCAGCGTTTTTGTTGAAGCATACGTAAAGAGTTAGTAAATCCTGCCAC
ACCGGTTTCTCCCATTTGGAAAACCATATTAATCAATGCAGCGCGACGAACCGCATCAAGAGAATCATAA
ACCGGTTTTAATTTAGCATTTCTCAGAATTCCGCGAACAGCAGCATCAACATCCTGATTAAAGAGTTTTT
CAGCCTCATCTTTTGTAATTACACCATTAGTATTACGCCCAATAGCTTTATCTAATTCACCTTTAGCAGC
ATTAAGTGATGGACTTTTTGTAAGCAAATGACCGATGCCAATAGTGTAATAGCCTTCTGTGTCTTTATAG
ATTTTAAGTCTAAGACCTTCATCTATACGTAACATTTCAAATATATTCATAATACCTCCTAAGCATCGAT
GGATCCTGTTTCCTGTGTGAAATTGTTATCCGCTCACAATTCCACACATTATACGAGCCGATGATTAATT
GTCAACAGGGGGATGGGGAGTAAGCTGATCCTGTTTCCTGTGTGAAATTGTTATCCGCTCACAATTCCAC
ACATTATACGAGCCGATGATTAATTGTCAACAGGGGGATGGGGAGTAAGCTCATCGATGGATCGACCCGG
NTTNCCGGGGGGNAAATGGTANCCGCTCNCAATTCCCCACATTNNACGAGCCGGAAGCATAAGNNGTAAA
GCCNGGGGNGCCTAAGGAGTGAGCTAACTTACATTAATNGCGTNGCGCTCNCNGCCCNCTTTCCGNCGGG
AAACCNGNCGNGCCNGGACNCCNNCNAANGGGGCAAACCTTNCCGGNNNGGCANGANANCCCCGGNAN
