[The description below was written by a language model from this plasmid's Addgene catalogue record.]
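Description:
T4 Lysozyme S44G WT* is a bacterial expression plasmid built on the pHS1403 backbone (about 5 kb without insert) that carries a mutant copy of the bacteriophage T4 lysozyme gene (gene e). It is maintained in E. coli as a high-copy plasmid under ampicillin selection. The record does not name the origin of replication or the promoter that drives expression, and no feature table is provided, so the regulatory architecture of the backbone cannot be described from the available information.

The insert is roughly 600 bp and was placed between BamHI and HindIII sites, both of which remain intact, so the fragment can be excised or exchanged. According to the depositor's notes, the BamHI site lies 27 bp from the start codon and the HindIII site 115 bp from the stop codon, meaning the cloned fragment includes short flanking untranslated stretches around the coding sequence. The encoded protein carries a serine-to-glycine substitution at position 44. The "WT*" designation indicates the background in which the substitution was made; in the T4 lysozyme literature this term conventionally refers to the cysteine-free pseudo-wild-type protein, although the record itself does not spell out those background changes. No fusion tags or reporters are listed.

The intended application is not stated. A single-site variant of this kind in a bacterial expression vector fits production of recombinant lysozyme in E. coli for comparing the effect of the substitution on protein stability, folding or structure with the parent protein.
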