Addgene plasmid #18325: T4 Lysozyme S44G WT*
Depositing lab: Brian Matthews. Depositing organization: University of Oregon.
Backbone
  Vector backbone: pHS1403
  Backbone size w/o insert (bp): 5000
  Vector type: Bacterial Expression
Growth in bacteria
  Bacterial resistance: Ampicillin, 100 μg/mL
  Growth temperature: 37°C
  Growth strain: DH5alpha
  Copy number: High Copy
Gene/Insert
  Gene/Insert name: T4 Lysozyme (alt name: AS44G)
  Species: Bacteriophage T4
  Insert size (bp): 600
  Mutation: S44G WT*
  GenBank ID: NP_049736
  Entrez Gene: e (a.k.a. T4p123)
  Cloning method: Restriction Enzyme; 5′ cloning site BamHI (not destroyed); 3′ cloning site HindIII (not destroyed)
  Sequencing primers: 5′ na; 3′ GGCGTATCACGAGGCCC
Terms and licenses: Academic/Nonprofit Terms; Industry Terms: Not Available to Industry
Depositor comments: The BamHI site is 27 bp from the ATG and the HindIII site is 115 bp from the stop.
How to cite: T4 Lysozyme S44G WT* was a gift from Brian Matthews (Addgene plasmid # 18325 ; http://n2t.net/addgene:18325 ; RRID:Addgene_18325)
